Addgene plasmid #160626: pDGB3 alpha2 P35S:dCas9:TV:Tnos (GB2047)
Purpose: TU for the constitutive expression of dCas9 fused to TV (TALx6 - VP128) activation domains
Depositing lab: Diego Orzaez. Depositing organization: Agencia Estatal Consejo Superior de Investigaciones Científicas, M.P. Publication: Strong gene activation in plants with genome-wide specificity using a new orthogonal CRISPR/Cas9-based programmable transcriptional activator. Selma S, Bernabe-Orts JM, Vazquez-Vilar M, Diego-Martin B, Ajenjo M, Garcia-Carpintero V, Granell A, Orzaez D. Plant Biotechnol J. 2019 Sep;17(9):1703-1705. doi: 10.1111/pbi.13138. Epub 2019 May 23. PubMed 31034138.
Backbone
  Vector backbone: pDGB3_alpha2
  Backbone manufacturer: self-made; derived from pCambia1302 generated at the Cambia Institute
  Vector type: Plant Expression
Growth in bacteria
  Bacterial resistance: Kanamycin, 50 μg/mL
  Growth temperature: 37°C
  Growth strain: DH5alpha
  Copy number: High Copy
Gene/Insert
  Gene/Insert name: P35s-dCas9:TV-Tnos
  Species: Unspecified
  Insert size (bp): 7076
  Mutation: BsaI and BsmBI sites removed
  Promoter: P35S
  Cloning method: Restriction Enzyme; 5′ cloning site BsaI (destroyed during cloning); 3′ cloning site BsaI (destroyed during cloning)
  Sequencing primers: 5′ GGTGGCAGGATATATTGTGG
Terms and licenses: Academic/Nonprofit Terms; Industry Terms: Not Available to Industry
Depositor comments: Compatible with GoldenBraid; insert can be released with BsmBI
How to cite: pDGB3 alpha2 P35S:dCas9:TV:Tnos (GB2047) was a gift from Diego Orzaez (Addgene plasmid # 160626 ; http://n2t.net/addgene:160626 ; RRID:Addgene_160626)
