[The description below was written by a language model from this plasmid's Addgene catalogue record and the feature table of its GenBank file.]
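Description:
pDGB3 alpha2 P35S:dCas9:TV:Tnos (GB2047) is a 13.4 kb plant binary vector carrying a single GoldenBraid transcriptional unit in the pDGB3_alpha2 backbone, a self-made derivative of pCambia1302. The backbone combines a high-copy ColE1/pMB1-type origin and bom region for propagation in E. coli with the pVS1 oriV, RepA and StaA functions, which allow stable replication in Agrobacterium. Bacterial selection is by kanamycin through aph(3')-Ia. Nopaline-type left and right T-DNA border repeats flank the cargo, so the unit can be delivered to plant cells by Agrobacterium-mediated transfer. No plant selectable marker is annotated within the T-DNA.

The payload of about 7.1 kb is driven by the strong constitutive CaMV 35S promoter and terminated by the nopaline synthase terminator. It encodes catalytically dead Streptococcus pyogenes Cas9 (D10A and H840A), which binds DNA under guide RNA direction without cutting. One SV40 nuclear localisation signal precedes dCas9 and two follow it. Downstream lies the TV activation module, described in the record as six TAL activation motifs plus VP128. The feature table annotates the VP128 portion as two tandem VP64 repeats. The roughly 1 kb stretch between the NLS pair and the first VP64 is unannotated and presumably holds the TAL repeats.

Internal BsaI and BsmBI sites were removed for GoldenBraid compatibility. The BsaI assembly sites were destroyed during cloning, and the unit can be released with BsmBI for combination with other modules, such as guide RNA units. The construct serves as a programmable transcriptional activator component for targeted gene activation in plants.
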