LOCUS       Exported 13443 bp ds-DNA circular SYN 13-MAY-2021
DEFINITION  TU for the constitutive expression of dCas9 fused to TV (TALx6 -
            VP128) activation domains.
ACCESSION   .
VERSION     .
KEYWORDS    pDGB3 alpha2 P35S:dCas9:TV:Tnos (GB2047)
SOURCE      synthetic DNA construct
  ORGANISM  synthetic DNA construct
REFERENCE   1 (bases 1 to 13443)
  AUTHORS   Selma S, Bernabe-Orts JM, Vazquez-Vilar M, Diego-Martin B, Ajenjo M,
            Garcia-Carpintero V, Granell A, Orzaez D
  TITLE     Strong gene activation in plants with genome-wide specificity using
            a new orthogonal CRISPR/Cas9-based programmable transcriptional
            activator.
  JOURNAL   Plant Biotechnol J. 2019 Sep;17(9):1703-1705. doi:
            10.1111/pbi.13138. Epub 2019 May 23.
  PUBMED    31034138
REFERENCE   2 (bases 1 to 13443)
  AUTHORS   .
  TITLE     Direct Submission
  JOURNAL   Exported May 13, 2021 from SnapGene Server 1.1.58
            http://www.snapgene.com
FEATURES             Location/Qualifiers
     source          1..13443
                     /organism="synthetic DNA construct"
                     /mol_type="other DNA"
     promoter        637..981
                     /label=CaMV 35S promoter
                     /note="strong constitutive promoter from cauliflower mosaic
                     virus"
     primer_bind     925..945
                     /label=35S promoter
                     /note="CaMV 35S promoter, forward primer"
     CDS             1058..1078
                     /codon_start=1
                     /product="nuclear localization signal of SV40 (simian virus
                     40) large T antigen"
                     /label=SV40 NLS
                     /translation="PKKKRKV"
     CDS             1079..5179
                     /codon_start=1
                     /product="catalytically dead mutant of the Cas9
                     endonuclease from the Streptococcus pyogenes Type II
                     CRISPR/Cas system"
                     /label=dCas9
                     /note="RNA-guided DNA-binding protein that lacks
                     endonuclease activity due to the D10A mutation in the RuvC
                     catalytic domain and the H840A mutation in the HNH
                     catalytic domain"
                     /translation="DKKYSIGLAIGTNSVGWAVITDEYKVPSKKFKVLGNTDRHSIKKN
                     LIGALLFDSGETAEATRLKRTARRRYTRRKNRICYLQEIFSNEMAKVDDSFFHRLEESF
                     LVEEDKKHERHPIFGNIVDEVAYHEKYPTIYHLRKKLVDSTDKADLRLIYLALAHMIKF
                     RGHFLIEGDLNPDNSDVDKLFIQLVQTYNQLFEENPINASGVDAKAILSARLSKSRRLE
                     NLIAQLPGEKKNGLFGNLIALSLGLTPNFKSNFDLAEDAKLQLSKDTYDDDLDNLLAQI
                     GDQYADLFLAAKNLSDAILLSDILRVNTEITKAPLSASMIKRYDEHHQDLTLLKALVRQ
                     QLPEKYKEIFFDQSKNGYAGYIDGGASQEEFYKFIKPILEKMDGTEELLVKLNREDLLR
                     KQRTFDNGSIPHQIHLGELHAILRRQEDFYPFLKDNREKIEKILTFRIPYYVGPLARGN
                     SRFAWMTRKSEETITPWNFEEVVDKGASAQSFIERMTNFDKNLPNEKVLPKHSLLYEYF
                     TVYNELTKVKYVTEGMRKPAFLSGEQKKAIVDLLFKTNRKVTVKQLKEDYFKKIECFDS
                     VEISGVEDRFNASLGTYHDLLKIIKDKDFLDNEENEDILEDIVLTLTLFEDREMIEERL
                     KTYAHLFDDKVMKQLKRRRYTGWGRLSRKLINGIRDKQSGKTILDFLKSDGFANRNFMQ
                     LIHDDSLTFKEDIQKAQVSGQGDSLHEHIANLAGSPAIKKGILQTVKVVDELVKVMGRH
                     KPENIVIEMARENQTTQKGQKNSRERMKRIEEGIKELGSQILKEHPVENTQLQNEKLYL
                     YYLQNGRDMYVDQELDINRLSDYDVDAIVPQSFLKDDSIDNKVLTRSDKNRGKSDNVPS
                     EEVVKKMKNYWRQLLNAKLITQRKFDNLTKAERGGLSELDKAGFIKRQLVETRQITKHV
                     AQILDSRMNTKYDENDKLIREVKVITLKSKLVSDFRKDFQFYKVREINNYHHAHDAYLN
                     AVVGTALIKKYPKLESEFVYGDYKVYDVRKMIAKSEQEIGKATAKYFFYSNIMNFFKTE
                     ITLANGEIRKRPLIETNGETGEIVWDKGRDFATVRKVLSMPQVNIVKKTEVQTGGFSKE
                     SILPKRNSDKLIARKKDWDPKKYGGFDSPTVAYSVLVVAKVEKGKSKKLKSVKELLGIT
                     IMERSSFEKNPIDFLEAKGYKEVKKDLIIKLPKYSLFELENGRKRMLASAGELQKGNEL
                     ALPSKYVNFLYLASHYEKLKGSPEDNEQKQLFVEQHKHYLDEIIEQISEFSKRVILADA
                     NLDKVLSAYNKHRDKPIREQAENIIHLFTLTNLGAPAAFKYFDTTIDRKRYTSTKEVLD
                     ATLIHQSITGLYETRIDLSQLGGD"
     CDS             5198..5218
                     /codon_start=1
                     /product="nuclear localization signal of SV40 (simian virus
                     40) large T antigen"
                     /label=SV40 NLS
                     /translation="PKKKRKV"
     CDS             5222..5242
                     /codon_start=1
                     /product="nuclear localization signal of SV40 (simian virus
                     40) large T antigen"
                     /label=SV40 NLS
                     /translation="PKKKRKV"
     CDS             6281..6430
                     /codon_start=1
                     /product="tetrameric repeat of the minimal activation
                     domain of herpes simplex virus VP16 (Beerli et al., 1998)"
                     /label=VP64
                     /translation="DALDDFDLDMLGSDALDDFDLDMLGSDALDDFDLDMLGSDALDDF
                     DLDML"
     CDS             6443..6592
                     /codon_start=1
                     /product="tetrameric repeat of the minimal activation
                     domain of herpes simplex virus VP16 (Beerli et al., 1998)"
                     /label=VP64
                     /translation="DALDDFDLDMLGSDALDDFDLDMLGSDALDDFDLDMLGSDALDDF
                     DLDML"
     terminator      6619..6871
                     /label=NOS terminator
                     /note="nopaline synthase terminator and poly(A) signal"
     primer_bind     complement(6906..6924)
                     /label=pBRforEco
                     /note="pBR322 vectors, upsteam of EcoRI site, forward
                     primer"
     misc_feature    7108..7132
                     /label=RB T-DNA repeat
                     /note="right border repeat from nopaline C58 T-DNA"
     CDS             8433..9062
                     /codon_start=1
                     /product="stability protein from the Pseudomonas plasmid
                     pVS1 (Heeb et al., 2000)"
                     /label=pVS1 StaA
                     /translation="MKVIAVLNQKGGSGKTTIATHLARALQLAGADVLLVDSDPQGSAR
                     DWAAVREDQPLTVVGIDRPTIDRDVKAIGRRDFVVIDGAPQAADLAVSAIKAADFVLIP
                     VQPSPYDIWATADLVELVKQRIEVTDGRLQAAFVVSRAIKGTRIGGEVAEALAGYELPI
                     LESRITQRVSYPGTAAAGTTVLESEPEGDAAREVQALAAEIKSKLI"
     CDS             9491..10564
                     /codon_start=1
                     /product="replication protein from the Pseudomonas plasmid
                     pVS1 (Heeb et al., 2000)"
                     /label=pVS1 RepA
                     /translation="MSGRKPSGPVQIGAALGDDLVEKLKAAQAAQRQRIEAEARPGESW
                     QAAADRIRKESRQPPAAGAPSIRKPPKGDEQPDFFVPMLYDVGTRDSRSIMDVAVFRLS
                     KRDRRAGEVIRYELPDGHVEVSAGPAGMASVWDYDLVLMAVSHLTESMNRYREGKGDKP
                     GRVFRPHVADVLKFCRRADGGKQKDDLVETCIRLNTTHVAMQRTKKAKNGRLVTVSEGE
                     ALISRYKIVKSETGRPEYIEIELADWMYREITEGKNPDVLTVHPDYFLIDPGIGRFLYR
                     LARRAAGKAEARWLFKTIYERSGSAGEFKKFCFTVRKLIGSNDLPEYDLKEEAGQAGPI
                     LVMRYRNLIEGEASAGS"
     rep_origin      10630..10824
                     /label=pVS1 oriV
                     /note="origin of replication for the Pseudomonas plasmid
                     pVS1 (Heeb et al., 2000)"
     primer_bind     complement(11060..11082)
                     /label=pGEX 3'
                     /note="pGEX vectors, reverse primer"
     misc_feature    11168..11308
                     /label=bom
                     /note="basis of mobility region from pBR322"
     primer_bind     11223..11242
                     /label=pRS-marker
                     /note="pRS vectors, use to sequence yeast selectable
                     marker"
     primer_bind     complement(11323..11340)
                     /label=L4440
                     /note="L4440 vector, forward primer"
     rep_origin      complement(11494..12082)
                     /direction=LEFT
                     /label=ori
                     /note="high-copy-number ColE1/pMB1/pBR322/pUC origin of
                     replication"
     primer_bind     complement(11574..11593)
                     /label=pBR322ori-F
                     /note="pBR322 origin, forward primer"
     CDS             complement(12170..12985)
                     /codon_start=1
                     /gene="aph(3')-Ia"
                     /product="aminoglycoside phosphotransferase"
                     /label=KanR
                     /note="confers resistance to kanamycin in bacteria or G418
                     (Geneticin(R)) in eukaryotes"
                     /translation="MSHIQRETSCSRPRLNSNMDADLYGYKWARDNVGQSGATIYRLYG
                     KPDAPELFLKHGKGSVANDVTDEMVRLNWLTEFMPLPTIKHFIRTPDDAWLLTTAIPGK
                     TAFQVLEEYPDSGENIVDALAVFLRRLHSIPVCNCPFNSDRVFRLAQAQSRMNNGLVDA
                     SDFDDERNGWPVEQVWKEMHKLLPFSPDSVVTHGDFSLDNLIFDEGKLIGCIDVGRVGI
                     ADRYQDLAILWNCLGEFSPSLQKRLFQKYGIDNPDMNKLQFHLMLDEFF"
     primer_bind     12893..12912
                     /label=Kan-R
                     /note="Kanamycin resistance gene, reverse primer"
     misc_feature    13418..13442
                     /label=LB T-DNA repeat
                     /note="left border repeat from nopaline C58 T-DNA"
ORIGIN
        1 taacaagctt cgtctcagtc aggagactag agccaagctg atctcctttg ccccggagat
       61 caccatggac gactttctct atctctacga tctaggaaga aagttcgacg gagaaggtga
      121 cgataccatg ttcaccaccg ataatgagaa gattagcctc ttcaatttca gaaagaatgc
      181 tgacccacag atggttagag aggcctacgc ggcaggtctg atcaagacga tctacccgag
      241 taataatctc caggagatca aataccttcc caagaaggtt aaagatgcag tcaaaagatt
      301 caggactaac tgcatcaaga acacagagaa agatatattt ctcaagatca gaagtactat
      361 tccagtatgg acgattcaag gcttgcttca taaaccaagg caagtaatag agattggagt
      421 ctctaagaaa gtagttccta ctgaatcaaa ggccatggag tcaaaaattc agatcgagga
      481 tctaacagaa ctcgccgtga agactggcga acagttcata cagagtcttt tacgactcaa
      541 tgacaagaag aaaatcttcg tcaacatggt ggagcacgac actctcgtct actccaagaa
      601 tatcaaagat acagtctcag aagaccaaag ggctattgag acttttcaac aaagggtaat
      661 atcgggaaac ctcctcggat tccattgccc agctatctgt cacttcatca aaaggacagt
      721 agaaaaggaa ggtggcacct acaaatgcca tcattgcgat aaaggaaagg ctatcgttca
      781 agatgcccct gccgacagtg gtcccaaaga tggaccccca cccacgagga gcatcgtgga
      841 aaaagaagac gttccaacca cgtcttcaaa gcaagtggat tgatgtgata tctccactga
      901 cgtaagggat gacgcacaat cccactatcc ttcgcaagac ccttcctcta tataaggaag
      961 ttcatttcat ttggagagga ctccggtatt tttacaacaa ttaccacaac aaaacaaaca
     1021 acaaacaaca ttacaattta ctattctagt cgaaatgccc aagaagaaga ggaaggtgga
     1081 caagaagtac tccattgggc tcgctatcgg cacaaacagc gtcggctggg ccgtcattac
     1141 ggacgagtac aaggtgccga gcaaaaaatt caaagttctg ggcaataccg atcgccacag
     1201 cataaagaag aacctcattg gcgccctcct gttcgactcc ggggaaacgg ccgaagccac
     1261 gcggctcaaa agaacagcac ggcgcagata tacccgcaga aagaatcgga tctgctacct
     1321 gcaggagatc tttagtaatg agatggctaa ggtggatgac tctttcttcc ataggctgga
     1381 ggagtccttt ttggtggagg aggataaaaa gcacgagcgc cacccaatct ttggcaatat
     1441 cgtggacgag gtggcgtacc atgaaaagta cccaaccata tatcatctga ggaagaagct
     1501 tgtagacagt actgataagg ctgacttgcg gttgatctat ctcgcgctgg cgcatatgat
     1561 caaatttcgg ggacacttcc tcatcgaggg ggacctgaac ccagacaaca gcgatgtcga
     1621 caaactcttt atccaactgg ttcagactta caatcagctt ttcgaagaga acccgatcaa
     1681 cgcatccgga gttgacgcca aagcaatcct gagcgctagg ctgtccaaat cccggcggct
     1741 cgaaaacctc atcgcacagc tccctgggga gaagaagaac ggcctgtttg gtaatcttat
     1801 cgccctgtca ctcgggctga cccccaactt taaatctaac ttcgacctgg ccgaagatgc
     1861 caagcttcaa ctgagcaaag acacctacga tgatgatctc gacaatctgc tggcccagat
     1921 cggcgaccag tacgcagacc tttttttggc ggcaaagaac ctgtcagacg ccattctgct
     1981 gagtgatatt ctgcgagtga acacggagat caccaaagct ccgctgagcg ctagtatgat
     2041 caagcgctat gatgagcacc accaagactt gactttgctg aaggcccttg tcagacagca
     2101 actgcctgag aagtacaagg aaattttctt cgatcagtct aaaaatggct acgccggata
     2161 cattgacggc ggagcaagcc aggaggaatt ttacaaattt attaagccca tcttggaaaa
     2221 aatggacggc accgaggagc tgctggtaaa gcttaacaga gaagatctgt tgcgcaaaca
     2281 gcgcactttc gacaatggaa gcatccccca ccagattcac ctgggcgaac tgcacgctat
     2341 cctcaggcgg caagaggatt tctacccctt tttgaaagat aacagggaaa agattgagaa
     2401 aatcctcaca tttcggatac cctactatgt aggccccctc gcccggggaa attccagatt
     2461 cgcgtggatg actcgcaaat cagaagagac tatcactccc tggaacttcg aggaagtcgt
     2521 ggataagggg gcctctgccc agtccttcat cgaaaggatg actaactttg ataaaaatct
     2581 gcctaacgaa aaggtgcttc ctaaacactc tctgctgtac gagtacttca cagtttataa
     2641 cgagctcacc aaggtcaaat acgtcacaga agggatgaga aagccagcat tcctgtctgg
     2701 agagcagaag aaagctatcg tggacctcct cttcaagacg aaccggaaag ttaccgtgaa
     2761 acagctcaaa gaagattatt tcaaaaagat tgaatgtttc gactctgttg aaatcagcgg
     2821 agtggaggat cgcttcaacg catccctggg aacgtatcac gatctcctga aaatcattaa
     2881 agacaaggac ttcctggaca atgaggagaa cgaggacatt cttgaggaca ttgtcctcac
     2941 ccttacgttg tttgaagata gggagatgat tgaagaacgc ttgaaaactt acgctcatct
     3001 cttcgacgac aaagtcatga aacagctcaa gaggcgccga tatacaggat gggggcggct
     3061 gtcaagaaaa ctgatcaatg ggatccgaga caagcagagt ggaaagacaa tcctggattt
     3121 tcttaagtcc gatggatttg ccaaccggaa cttcatgcag ttgatccatg atgactctct
     3181 cacctttaag gaggacatcc agaaagcaca agtttctggc cagggggaca gtctccacga
     3241 gcacatcgct aatcttgcag gtagcccagc tatcaaaaag ggaatactgc agaccgttaa
     3301 ggtcgtggat gaactcgtca aagtaatggg aaggcataag cccgagaata tcgttatcga
     3361 gatggcccga gagaaccaaa ctacccagaa gggacagaag aacagtaggg aaaggatgaa
     3421 gaggattgaa gagggtataa aagaactggg gtcccaaatc cttaaggaac acccagttga
     3481 aaacacccag cttcagaatg agaagctcta cctgtactac ctgcagaacg gcagggacat
     3541 gtacgtggat caggaactgg acatcaatcg gctctccgac tacgacgtgg atgccatcgt
     3601 gccccagtct tttctcaaag atgattctat tgataataaa gtgttgacaa gatccgataa
     3661 aaatagaggg aagagtgata acgtcccctc agaagaagtt gtcaagaaaa tgaaaaatta
     3721 ttggcggcag ctgctgaacg ccaaactgat cacacaacgg aagttcgata atctgactaa
     3781 ggctgaacga ggtggcctgt ctgagttgga taaagccggc ttcatcaaaa ggcagcttgt
     3841 tgagacacgc cagatcacca agcacgtggc ccaaattctc gattcacgca tgaacaccaa
     3901 gtacgatgaa aatgacaaac tgattcgaga ggtgaaagtt attactctga agtctaagct
     3961 ggtttcagat ttcagaaagg actttcagtt ttataaggtg agagagatca acaattacca
     4021 ccatgcgcat gatgcctacc tgaatgcagt ggtaggcact gcacttatca aaaaatatcc
     4081 caagcttgaa tctgaatttg tttacggaga ctataaagtg tacgatgtta ggaaaatgat
     4141 cgcaaagtct gagcaggaaa taggcaaggc caccgctaag tacttctttt acagcaatat
     4201 tatgaatttt ttcaagaccg agattacact ggccaatgga gagattcgga agcgaccact
     4261 tatcgaaaca aacggagaaa caggagaaat cgtgtgggac aagggtaggg atttcgcgac
     4321 agtccggaag gtcctgtcca tgccgcaggt gaacatcgtt aaaaagaccg aagtacagac
     4381 cggaggcttc tccaaggaaa gtatcctccc gaaaaggaac agcgacaagc tgatcgcacg
     4441 caaaaaagat tgggacccca agaaatacgg cggattcgat tctcctacag tcgcttacag
     4501 tgtactggtt gtggccaaag tggagaaagg gaagtctaaa aaactcaaaa gcgtcaagga
     4561 actgctgggc atcacaatca tggagcgatc aagcttcgaa aaaaacccca tcgactttct
     4621 cgaggcgaaa ggatataaag aggtcaaaaa agacctcatc attaagcttc ccaagtactc
     4681 tctctttgag cttgaaaacg gccggaaacg aatgctcgct agtgcgggcg agctgcagaa
     4741 aggtaacgag ctggcactgc cctctaaata cgttaatttc ttgtatctgg ccagccacta
     4801 tgaaaagctc aaaggatctc ccgaagataa tgagcagaag cagctgttcg tggaacaaca
     4861 caaacactac cttgatgaga tcatcgagca aataagcgaa ttctccaaaa gagtgatcct
     4921 cgccgacgct aacctcgata aggtgctttc tgcttacaat aagcacaggg ataagcccat
     4981 cagggagcag gcagaaaaca ttatccactt gtttactctg accaacttgg gcgcgcctgc
     5041 agccttcaag tacttcgaca ccaccataga cagaaagcgg tacacctcta caaaggaggt
     5101 cctggacgcc acactgattc atcagtcaat tacggggctc tatgaaacaa gaatcgacct
     5161 ctctcagctc ggtggagaca gcagggctga ttcggacccg aagaaaaaga ggaaggtaga
     5221 tcctaagaag aagagaaagg tactgttgga tccgggaaca cctatggacg ctgatttggt
     5281 agcttcttct acagtagtgt gggaacaaga tgcagatcct tttgctggaa cagccgacga
     5341 cttccccgcc ttcaatgaag aggagcttgc atggttgatg gagctgttac ctcaaggagg
     5401 atcagggggt cttttagatc caggtactcc catggatgca gacctggtcg cttcaagtac
     5461 agtcgtttgg gagcaggatg ctgatccatt cgcaggtaca gcagatgact tcccggcttt
     5521 caatgaggag gaacttgctt ggctcatgga attgctcccg caggcaagag gtggatctgg
     5581 tggtctgctc gacccaggaa cgccgatgga cgctgatctg gtagcatcta gtacagtctg
     5641 ggagcaggac gctgacccat tcgctggtac ggctgacgat tttcctgcct ttaatgagga
     5701 agagttagcc tggctgatgg agttattacc ccagggcggt agtggcggat tattggaccc
     5761 tggtacgccg atggatgcag accttgtggc ttcatcaacg gtcgtatggg agcaggatgc
     5821 cgatcctttc gcaggaaccg cagacgactt cccagccttt aacgaagaag agctcgcatg
     5881 gcttatggaa cttttacctc aggcacgtgg aggaagtggt gggctcctgg atccaggcac
     5941 tccgatggac gcagacttag tagctagttc caccgttgtc tgggagcagg atgcagatcc
     6001 ttttgctggt accgcagacg acttccctgc tttcaatgaa gaagaattgg cctggcttat
     6061 ggaattactt ccgcagggtg ggtctggtgg gctgctcgat cccggtacgc cgatggatgc
     6121 tgacttggtt gctagcagta ctgtggtctg ggaacaggat gctgacccct tcgctgggac
     6181 tgccgacgac ttcccagcct tcaacgaaga ggaactcgca tggttgatgg aactgcttcc
     6241 tcaagcacgt ggggggtcag gcggaggcgg atctggcggt gacgcactgg acgactttga
     6301 tctcgacatg cttgggtccg atgctctcga cgattttgac ctcgatatgc ttgggtctga
     6361 cgcattagat gactttgatt tagacatgtt ggggtcagac gctttggacg atttcgactt
     6421 agatatgttg gccagaggta gtgatgccct tgacgacttc gatttagata tgttgggctc
     6481 tgacgccctc gatgacttcg atctggatat gctcggaagt gacgccttgg acgatttcga
     6541 cttggacatg cttgggtcgg acgccctcga cgactttgat ctggatatgt tatgagcttg
     6601 gaatggatct tcgatcccga tcgttcaaac atttggcaat aaagtttctt aagattgaat
     6661 cctgttgccg gtcttgcgac gattatcata taatttctgt tgaattacgt taagcatgta
     6721 ataattaaca tgtaatgcat gacgttattt atgagatggg tttttatgat tagagtcccg
     6781 caattataca tttaatacgc gatagaaaac aaaatatagc gcgcaaacta ggataaatta
     6841 tcgcgcgcgg tgtcatctat gttactagat cgggaattgc caagctaatt cttgaagacg
     6901 aaagggcctc gtgatacgcc tatttttata ggttaatgtc atgataataa tggtttctta
     6961 gacgtcaggt ggcacttttc ggggaaatgt gcgcggaacc cctatttgtt tatttttcta
     7021 aatacattca aatatgtatc cgctcatgag acaataaccc tgataaatgc ttcaataatg
     7081 ggaccgactc gcgcttgaga cgaagcttga caggatatat tggcgggtaa acctaagaga
     7141 aaagagcgtt tattagaata atcggatatt taaaagggcg tgaaaaggtt tatccgttcg
     7201 tccatttgta tgtgcatgcc aaccacaggg ttcccctcgg gatcaaagta ctttgatcca
     7261 acccctccgc tgctatagtg cagtcggctt ctgacgttca gtgcagccgt catctgaaaa
     7321 cgacatgtcg cacaagtcct aagttacgcg acaggctgcc gccctgccct tttcctggcg
     7381 ttttcttgtc gcgtgtttta gtcgcataaa gtagaatact tgcgactaga accggagaca
     7441 ttacgccatg aacaagagcg ccgccgctgg cctgctgggc tatgcccgcg tcagcaccga
     7501 cgaccaggac ttgaccaacc aacgggccga actgcacgcg gccggctgca ccaagctgtt
     7561 ttccgagaag atcaccggca ccaggcgcga ccgcccggag ctggccagga tgcttgacca
     7621 cctacgccct ggcgacgttg tgacagtgac caggctagac cgcctggccc gcagcacccg
     7681 cgacctactg gacattgccg agcgcatcca ggaggccggc gcgggcctgc gtagcctggc
     7741 agagccgtgg gccgacacca ccacgccggc cggccgcatg gtgttgaccg tgttcgccgg
     7801 cattgccgag ttcgagcgtt ccctaatcat cgaccgcacc cggagcgggc gcgaggccgc
     7861 caaggcccga ggcgtgaagt ttggcccccg ccctaccctc accccggcac agatcgcgca
     7921 cgcccgcgag ctgatcgacc aggaaggccg caccgtgaaa gaggcggctg cactgcttgg
     7981 cgtgcatcgc tcgaccctgt accgcgcact tgagcgcagc gaggaagtga cgcccaccga
     8041 ggccaggcgg cgcggtgcct tccgtgagga cgcattgacc gaggccgacg ccctggcggc
     8101 cgccgagaat gaacgccaag aggaacaagc atgaaaccgc accaggacgg ccaggacgaa
     8161 ccgtttttca ttaccgaaga gatcgaggcg gagatgatcg cggccgggta cgtgttcgag
     8221 ccgcccgcgc acctctcaac cgtgcggctg catgaaatcc tggccggttt gtctgatgcc
     8281 aagctggcgg cctggccggc cagcttggcc gctgaagaaa ccgagcgccg ccgtctaaaa
     8341 aggtgatgtg tatttgagta aaacagcttg cgtcatgcgg tcgctgcgta tatgatgcga
     8401 tgagtaaata aacaaatacg caaggggaac gcatgaaggt tatcgctgta cttaaccaga
     8461 aaggcgggtc aggcaagacg accatcgcaa cccatctagc ccgcgccctg caactcgccg
     8521 gggccgatgt tctgttagtc gattccgatc cccagggcag tgcccgcgat tgggcggccg
     8581 tgcgggaaga tcaaccgcta accgttgtcg gcatcgaccg cccgacgatt gaccgcgacg
     8641 tgaaggccat cggccggcgc gacttcgtag tgatcgacgg agcgccccag gcggcggact
     8701 tggctgtgtc cgcgatcaag gcagccgact tcgtgctgat tccggtgcag ccaagccctt
     8761 acgacatatg ggccaccgcc gacctggtgg agctggttaa gcagcgcatt gaggtcacgg
     8821 atggaaggct acaagcggcc tttgtcgtgt cgcgggcgat caaaggcacg cgcatcggcg
     8881 gtgaggttgc cgaggcgctg gccgggtacg agctgcccat tcttgagtcc cgtatcacgc
     8941 agcgcgtgag ctacccaggc actgccgccg ccggcacaac cgttcttgaa tcagaacccg
     9001 agggcgacgc tgcccgcgag gtccaggcgc tggccgctga aattaaatca aaactcattt
     9061 gagttaatga ggtaaagaga aaatgagcaa aagcacaaac acgctaagtg ccggccgtcc
     9121 gagcgcacgc agcagcaagg ctgcaacgtt ggccagcctg gcagacacgc cagccatgaa
     9181 gcgggtcaac tttcagttgc cggcggagga tcacaccaag ctgaagatgt acgcggtacg
     9241 ccaaggcaag accattaccg agctgctatc tgaatacatc gcgcagctac cagagtaaat
     9301 gagcaaatga ataaatgagt agatgaattt tagcggctaa aggaggcggc atggaaaatc
     9361 aagaacaacc aggcaccgac gccgtggaat gccccatgtg tggaggaacg ggcggttggc
     9421 caggcgtaag cggctgggtt gcctgccggc cctgcaatgg cactggaacc cccaagcccg
     9481 aggaatcggc gtgagcggtc gcaaaccatc cggcccggta caaatcggcg cggcgctggg
     9541 tgatgacctg gtggagaagt tgaaggccgc gcaggccgcc cagcggcaac gcatcgaggc
     9601 agaagcacgc cccggtgaat cgtggcaagc ggccgctgat cgaatccgca aagaatcccg
     9661 gcaaccgccg gcagccggtg cgccgtcgat taggaagccg cccaagggcg acgagcaacc
     9721 agattttttc gttccgatgc tctatgacgt gggcacccgc gatagtcgca gcatcatgga
     9781 cgtggccgtt ttccgtctgt cgaagcgtga ccgacgagct ggcgaggtga tccgctacga
     9841 gcttccagac gggcacgtag aggtttccgc agggccggcc ggcatggcca gtgtgtggga
     9901 ttacgacctg gtactgatgg cggtttccca tctaaccgaa tccatgaacc gataccggga
     9961 agggaaggga gacaagcccg gccgcgtgtt ccgtccacac gttgcggacg tactcaagtt
    10021 ctgccggcga gccgatggcg gaaagcagaa agacgacctg gtagaaacct gcattcggtt
    10081 aaacaccacg cacgttgcca tgcagcgtac gaagaaggcc aagaacggcc gcctggtgac
    10141 ggtatccgag ggtgaagcct tgattagccg ctacaagatc gtaaagagcg aaaccgggcg
    10201 gccggagtac atcgagatcg agctagctga ttggatgtac cgcgagatca cagaaggcaa
    10261 gaacccggac gtgctgacgg ttcaccccga ttactttttg atcgatcccg gcatcggccg
    10321 ttttctctac cgcctggcac gccgcgccgc aggcaaggca gaagccagat ggttgttcaa
    10381 gacgatctac gaacgcagtg gcagcgccgg agagttcaag aagttctgtt tcaccgtgcg
    10441 caagctgatc gggtcaaatg acctgccgga gtacgatttg aaggaggagg cggggcaggc
    10501 tggcccgatc ctagtcatgc gctaccgcaa cctgatcgag ggcgaagcat ccgccggttc
    10561 ctaatgtacg gagcagatgc tagggcaaat tgccctagca ggggaaaaag gtcgaaaagg
    10621 actctttcct gtggatagca cgtacattgg gaacccaaag ccgtacattg ggaaccggaa
    10681 cccgtacatt gggaacccaa agccgtacat tgggaaccgg tcacacatgt aagtgactga
    10741 tataaaagag aaaaaaggcg atttttccgc ctaaaactct ttaaaactta ttaaaactct
    10801 taaaacccgc ctggcctgtg cataactgtc tggccagcgc acagccgaag agctgcaaaa
    10861 agcgcctacc cttcggtcgc tgcgctccct acgccccgcc gcttcgcgtc ggcctatcgc
    10921 ggccgctggc cgctcaaaaa tggctggcct acggccaggc aatctaccag ggcgcggaca
    10981 agccgcgccg tcgccactcg accgccggcg cccacatcaa ggcaccctgc ctcgcgcgtt
    11041 tcggtgatga cggtgaaaac ctctgacaca tgcagctccc ggtgacggtc acagcttgtc
    11101 tgtaagcgga tgccgggagc agacaagccc gtcagggcgc gtcagcgggt gttggcgggt
    11161 gtcggggcgc agccatgacc cagtcacgta gcgatagcgg agtgtatact ggcttaacta
    11221 tgcggcatca gagcagattg tactgagagt gcaccatatg cggtgtgaaa taccgcacag
    11281 atgcgtaagg agaaaatacc gcatcaggcg ctcttccgct tcctcgctca ctgactcgct
    11341 gcgctcggtc gttcggctgc ggcgagcggt atcagctcac tcaaaggcgg taatacggtt
    11401 atccacagaa tcaggggata acgcaggaaa gaacatgtga gcaaaaggcc agcaaaaggc
    11461 caggaaccgt aaaaaggccg cgttgctggc gtttttccat aggctccgcc cccctgacga
    11521 gcatcacaaa aatcgacgct caagtcagag gtggcgaaac ccgacaggac tataaagata
    11581 ccaggcgttt ccccctggaa gctccctcgt gcgctctcct gttccgaccc tgccgcttac
    11641 cggatacctg tccgcctttc tcccttcggg aagcgtggcg ctttctcata gctcacgctg
    11701 taggtatctc agttcggtgt aggtcgttcg ctccaagctg ggctgtgtgc acgaaccccc
    11761 cgttcagccc gaccgctgcg ccttatccgg taactatcgt cttgagtcca acccggtaag
    11821 acacgactta tcgccactgg cagcagccac tggtaacagg attagcagag cgaggtatgt
    11881 aggcggtgct acagagttct tgaagtggtg gcctaactac ggctacacta gaaggacagt
    11941 atttggtatc tgcgctctgc tgaagccagt taccttcgga aaaagagttg gtagctcttg
    12001 atccggcaaa caaaccaccg ctggtagcgg tggttttttt gtttgcaagc agcagattac
    12061 gcgcagaaaa aaaggatctc aagaagatcc tttgatcttt tctacggggt ctgacgctca
    12121 gtggaacgaa aactcacgtt aagggatttt ggtcatgcat tctaggtgat tagaaaaact
    12181 catcgagcat caaatgaaac tgcaatttat tcatatcagg attatcaata ccatattttt
    12241 gaaaaagccg tttctgtaat gaaggagaaa actcaccgag gcagttccat aggatggcaa
    12301 gatcctggta tcggtctgcg attccgactc gtccaacatc aatacaacct attaatttcc
    12361 cctcgtcaaa aataaggtta tcaagtgaga aatcaccatg agtgacgact gaatccggtg
    12421 agaatggcaa aagtttatgc atttctttcc agacttgttc aacaggccag ccattacgct
    12481 cgtcatcaaa atcactcgca tcaaccaaac cgttattcat tcgtgattgc gcctgagcga
    12541 gtcgaaatac gcgatcgctg ttaaaaggac aattacaaac aggaatcgaa tgcaaccggc
    12601 gcaggaacac tgccagcgca tcaacaatat tttcacctga atcaggatat tcttctaata
    12661 cctggaatgc tgttttccct gggatcgcag tggtgagtaa ccatgcatca tcaggagtac
    12721 ggataaaatg cttgatggtc ggaagaggca taaattccgt cagccagttt agtctgacca
    12781 tctcatctgt aacatcattg gcaacgctac ctttgccatg tttcagaaac aactctggcg
    12841 catcgggctt cccatacaat cggtagattg tcgcacctga ttgcccgaca ttatcgcgag
    12901 cccatttata cccatataaa tcagcatcca tgttggaatt taatcgcggc cttgagcaag
    12961 acgtttcccg ttgaatatgg ctcataacag aacttattat ttccttcctc ttttctacag
    13021 tatttaaaga taccccaaga agctaattat aacaagacga actccaattc actgttcctt
    13081 gcattctaaa accttaaata ccagaaaaca gctttttcaa agttgttttc aaagttggcg
    13141 tataacatag tatcgacgga gccgattttg aaaccgcggt gatcacaggc agcaacgctc
    13201 tgtcatcgtt acaatcaaca tgctaccctc cgcgagatca tccgtgtttc aaacccggca
    13261 gcttagttgc cgttcttccg aatagcatcg gtaacatgag caaagtctgc cgccttacaa
    13321 cggctctccc gctgacgccg tcccggactg atgggctgcc tgtatcgagt ggtgattttg
    13381 tgccgagctg ccggtcgggg agctgttggc tggctggtgg caggatatat tgtggtgtaa
    13441 aca
//
